>Addgene plasmid #203062 | Salsa-BC221-P3C5 | addgene full sequence | sequence record 421319 | Addgene NGS Result
AGCGCCCAATACGCAAACCGCCTCTCCCCGCGCGTTGGCCGATTCATTAATGCAGTCGAGGGATCTCCAT
AAGAGAAGAGGGACAGCTATGACTGGGAGTAGTCAGGAGAGGAGGAAAAATCTGGCTAGTAAAACATGTA
AGGAAAATTTTAGGGATGTTAAAGAAAAAAATAACACAAAACAAAATATAAAAAAAATCTAACCTCAAGT
CAAGGCTTTTCTATGGAATAAGGAATGGACAGCAGGGGGCTGTTTCATATACTGATGACCTCTTTATAGC
CAACCTTTGTTCATGGCAGCCAGCATATGGGCATATGTTGCCAAACTCTAAACCAAATACTCATTCTGAT
GTTTTAAATGATTTGCCCTCCCATATGTCCTTCCGAGTGAGAGACACAAAAAATTCCAACACACTATTGC
AATGAAAATAAATTTCCTTTATTAGCCAGAAGTCAGATGCTCAAGGGGCTTCATGATGTCCCCATAATTT
TTGGCAGAGGGAAAAAGATCGATCTCAGTGGTATTTGTGAGCCAGGGCATTGGCCACACCAGCCACCACC
TTCTGATAGGCAGCCTGCACCTGAGGAGTGAATTCTTTGCCAAAATGATGAGACAGCACAACAACCAGCA
CGTTGCCCAGGAGCTGTAGGAAAGAGAAGAAGGCATGAACATGGTTAGCAGAGGGGCCCGGTTTGGACTC
AGAGTATTTTATCCTCATCTCAAACAGTGTATATCATTGTAACCATAAAGAGAAAGGCAGGATGATGACC
AGGGTGTAGTTGTTTCTACCAATAAGAATATTTCCACGCCAGCCAGAATTTATATGCAGAAATATTCTAC
CTTATCATTTAATTATAACAATTGTTCTCTAAAACTGTGCTGAAGTACAATATAATATACCCTGATTGCC
TTGAAAAAAAAGTGATTAGAGAAAGTACTTACAATCTGACAAATAAACAAAAGTGAATTTAAAAATTCGT
TACAAATGCAAGCTAAAGTTTAACGAAAAAGTTACAGAAAATGAAAAGAAAATAAGAGGAGACAATGGTT
GTCAACAGAGTAGAAAGTGAAAGAAACAAAATTATCATGAGGGTCCATGGTGATACAAGGGACATCTTCC
CATTCTAAACAACACCCTGAAAACTTTGCCCCCTCCATATAACATGAATTTTACAATAGCGAAAAAGAAA
GAACAATCAAGGGTCCCCAAACTCACCCTGAAGTTCTCAGCTCTAGAGATATCGTCGAGGCCGCGCTAGC
GTTTAAACTGTCGACCTTAATTAAGAGATCTGCTCGAGGCGCGTCAGCTGACTAGAGGATCCCCGGGTAC
CGAGCTCGAATTCGGGGCCGCGGAGGCTGGATCGGTCCCGGTGTCTTCTATGGAGGTCAAAACAGCGTGG
ATGGCGTCTCCAGGCGATCTGACGGTTCACTAAACGAGCTCTGCTTATATAGGCCTCCCACCGTACACGC
CTACCTCGACCCGGGTACCGAGCTCGACTTTCACTTTTCTCTATCACTGATAGGGAGTGGTAAACTCGAC
TTTCACTTTTCTCTATCACTGATAGGGAGTGGTAAACTCGACTTTCACTTTTCTCTATCACTGATAGGGA
GTGGTAAACTCGACTTTCACTTTTCTCTATCACTGATAGGGAGTGGTAAACTCGACTTTCACTTTTCTCT
ATCACTGATAGGGAGTGGTAAACTCGACCTATATAAGCAGAGCTCGTTTAGTGAACCGTCAGATCGCCTG
GAGACGCCATCCACGCTGTTTTGACCTCCATAGAAGACACCGGGACCGATCCAGCCTCCGCGGCCCCGAA
TTCCTGCAGCGGCCGCTCTAGAACTAGTGGATCCCCGCGGATGGTGAGCAAGGGCGAGGAGCTGTTCACC
GGGGTGGTGCCCATCCTGGTCGAGCTGGACGGCGACGTAAACGGCCACAAGTTCAGCGTGTCCGGCGAGG
GCGAGGGCGATGCCACCTACGGCAAGCTGACCCTGAAGTTCATCTGCACCACCGGCAAGCTGCCCGTGCC
CTGGCCCACCCTCGTGACCACCCTGACCTACGGCGTGCAGTGCTTCAGCCGCTACCCCGACCACATGAAG
CAGCACGACTTCTTCAAGTCCGCCATGCCCGAAGGCTACGTCCAGGAGCGCACCATCTTCTTCAAGGACG
ACGGCAACTACAAGACCCGCGCCGAGGTGAAGTTCGAGGGCGACACCCTGGTGAACCGCATCGAGCTGAA
GGGCATCGACTTCAAGGAGGACGGCAACATCCTGGGGCACAAGCTGGAGTACAACTACAACAGCCACAAC
GTCTATATCATGGCCGACAAGCAGAAGAACGGCATCAAGGTGAACTTCAAGATCCGCCACAACATCGAGG
ACGGCAGCGTGCAGCTCGCCGACCACTACCAGCAGAACACCCCCATCGGCGACGGCCCCGTGCTGCTGCC
CGACAACCACTACCTGAGCACCCAGTCCGCCCTGAGCAAAGACCCCAACGAGAAGCGCGATCACATGGTC
CTGCTGGAGTTCGTGACCGCCGCCGGGATCACTCTCGGCATGGACGAGCTGTACAAGTAAGGCAAGTTCA
GAATTCGATATCAAGCTTGTCGACCTAGTTCTAGAGGATCCAGACATGATAAGATACATTGATGAGTTTG
GACAAACCACAACTAGAATGCAGTGAAAAAAATGCTTTATTTGTGAAATTTGTGATGCTATTGCTTTATT
TGTAACCATTATAAGCTGCAATAAACAAGTTAACAACAACAATTGCATTCATTTTATGTTTCAGGTTCAG
GGGGAGGTGTGGGAGGTTTTTTAAAGCAAGTAAAACCTCTACAAATGTGGTATGGCTGATTATGATCCTG
CAAGCCTCGTCGTCCTGGCCGGACCACGCTATCTGTGCAAGGTCCCCGGCCCCGGACGCGCGCTCCATGA
GCAGAGCGCCCGCCGCCGAGGCGAAGACTCGGGCGGCGCCCTGCCCGTCCCACCAGGTCAACAGGCGGTA
ACCGGCCTCTTCATCGGGAATGCGCGCGACCTTCAGCATCGCCGGCATGTCCCCCTGGCGGACGGGAAGT
ATCCAGCTCGACCAAGCTGGCCGCGTCGAGTGAAGACGAAAGGGCCTCGTGATACGCCTATTTTTATAGG
TTAATGTCATGATAATAATGGTTTCTTAGACGTCAGGTGGCACTTTTCGGGGAAATGTGCGCGGAACCCC
TATTTGTTTATTTTTCTAAATACATTCAAATATGTATCCGCTCATGAGACAATAACCCTGATAAATGCTT
CAATAATATTGAAAAAGGAAGAGTATGAGTATTCAACATTTCCGTGTCGCCCTTATTCCCTTTTTTGCGG
CATTTTGCCTTCCTGTTTTTGCTCACCCAGAAACGCTGGTGAAAGTAAAAGATGCTGAAGATCAGTTGGG
TGCACGAGTGGGTTACATCGAACTGGATCTCAACAGCGGTAAGATCCTTGAGAGTTTTCGCCCCGAAGAA
CGTTTTCCAATGATGAGCACTTTTAAAGTTCTGCTATGTGGCGCGGTATTATCCCGTGTTGACGCCGGGC
AAGAGCAACTCGGTCGCCGCATACACTATTCTCAGAATGACTTGGTTGAGTACTCACCAGTCACAGAAAA
GCATCTTACGGATGGCATGACAGTAAGAGAATTATGCAGTGCTGCCATAACCATGAGTGATAACACTGCG
GCCAACTTACTTCTGACAACGATCGGAGGACCGAAGGAGCTAACCGCTTTTTTGCACAACATGGGGGATC
ATGTAACTCGCCTTGATCGTTGGGAACCGGAGCTGAATGAAGCCATACCAAACGACGAGCGTGACACCAC
GATGCCTGTAGCAATGGCAACAACGTTGCGCAAACTATTAACTGGCGAACTACTTACTCTAGCTTCCCGG
CAACAATTAATAGACTGGATGGAGGCGGATAAAGTTGCAGGACCACTTCTGCGCTCGGCCCTTCCGGCTG
GCTGGTTTATTGCTGATAAATCTGGAGCCGGTGAGCGTGGGTCTCGCGGTATCATTGCAGCACTGGGGCC
AGATGGTAAGCCCTCCCGTATCGTAGTTATCTACACGACGGGGAGTCAGGCAACTATGGATGAACGAAAT
AGACAGATCGCTGAGATAGGTGCCTCACTGATTAAGCATTGGTAACTGTCAGACCAAGTTTACTCATATA
TACTTTAGATTGATTTAAAACTTCATTTTTAATTTAAAAGGATCTAGGTGAAGATCCTTTTTGATAATCT
CATGACCAAAATCCCTTAACGTGAGTTTTCGTTCCACTGAGCGTCAGACCCCGTAGAAAAGATCAAAGGA
TCTTCTTGAGATCCTTTTTTTCTGCGCGTAATCTGCTGCTTGCAAACAAAAAAACCACCGCTACCAGCGG
TGGTTTGTTTGCCGGATCAAGAGCTACCAACTCTTTTTCCGAAGGTAACTGGCTTCAGCAGAGCGCAGAT
ACCAAATACTGTTCTTCTAGTGTAGCCGTAGTTAGGCCACCACTTCAAGAACTCTGTAGCACCGCCTACA
TACCTCGCTCTGCTAATCCTGTTACCAGTGGCTGCTGCCAGTGGCGATAAGTCGTGTCTTACCGGGTTGG
ACTCAAGACGATAGTTACCGGATAAGGCGCAGCGGTCGGGCTGAACGGGGGGTTCGTGCACACAGCCCAG
CTTGGAGCGAACGACCTACACCGAACTGAGATACCTACAGCGTGAGCTATGAGAAAGCGCCACGCTTCCC
GAAGGGAGAAAGGCGGACAGGTATCCGGTAAGCGGCAGGGTCGGAACAGGAGAGCGCACGAGGGAGCTTC
CAGGGGGAAACGCCTGGTATCTTTATAGTCCTGTCGGGTTTCGCCACCTCTGACTTGAGCGTCGATTTTT
GTGATGCTCGTCAGGGGGGCGGAGCCTATGGAAAAACGCCAGCAACGCGGCCTTTTTACGGTTCCTGGCC
TTTTGCTGGCCTTTTGCTCACATGTTCTTTCCTGCGTTATCCCCTGATTCTGTGGATAACCGTATTACCG
CCTTTGAGTGAGCTGATACCGCTCGCCGCAGCCGAACGACCGAGCGCAGCGAGTCAGTGAGCGAGGAAGC
GGAAG
Features (pLannotate 1.2.2; 17 found; start..end, strand, type, name):
      2..55      +  CDS            lacI (fragment): lac repressor; lacI; The lac repressor binds to the lac operator to inhibit transcription in E. coli. This inhibition can be relieved by adding lactose or isopropyl-β-D-thiogalactopyranoside (IPTG).
    388..443     -  polyA_signal   β-globin poly(A) signal: rabbit β-globin polyadenylation signal (Gil and Proudfoot, 1987)
    518..640     -  CDS            HBB: HBB_COLGU - Experimental evidence at transcript level: Swiss-Prot protein existence level 2. Involved in oxygen transport from the lung to the various peripheral tissues. From Colobus guereza (Mantled guereza) (Eastern black-and-white colobus monkey).
    644..1216    -  intron         β-globin intron: intron from rabbit β-globin gene
   1312..1343    -  misc_feature   MCS (fragment): pUC18/19 multiple cloning site
   1437..1475    -  promoter       minimal CMV promoter: human cytomegalovirus (CMV) immediate early promoter
   1493..1708    -  protein_bind   tetracycline response element (fragment): contains seven copies of the tetracycline operator tetO tetracycline repressor TetR
   1708..1753    +  promoter       TRE3GV promoter (fragment): 3rd-generation Tet-responsive promoter that can be activated by binding of Tet-On® 3G, optimized for retroviral and lentiviral vectors
   1829..1856    +  misc_feature   MCS (fragment): pBluescript multiple cloning site
   1861..2580    +  CDS            EGFP: the original enhanced GFP (Yang et al., 1996) mammalian codon-optimized
   2591..2613    +  misc_feature   MCS (fragment): pBluescript multiple cloning site
   2627..2761    -  polyA_signal   SV40 poly(A) signal: SV40 polyadenylation signal
   2784..2867    -  CDS            large T antigen (fragment): large T antigen from SV40 (simian virus 40)
   2861..3091    -  CDS            str (fragment): STR_KLEPN - Protein inferred from homology: Swiss-Prot protein existence level 3. The aminoglycoside phosphotransferases achieve inactivation of their antibiotic substrates by phosphorylation. From Klebsiella pneumoniae.
   3210..3314    +  promoter       AmpR promoter: bla
   3315..4175    +  CDS            AmpR: β-lactamase; bla; confers resistance to ampicillin, carbenicillin, and related antibiotics
   4346..4934    +  rep_origin     ori: high-copy-number ColE1/pMB1/pBR322/pUC origin of replication
