[The description below was written by a language model from this plasmid's Addgene catalogue record and pLannotate feature annotations shown in this document.]
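Description:
Salsa-BC221-P3C5 is a mammalian expression reporter plasmid of about 5.1 kb built on the pCER206 backbone. It is one member of a barcoded reporter set made for PRESTO-Salsa, a highly multiplexed approach to screening GPCR bioactivity. It is propagated in E. coli as a high-copy plasmid through a ColE1/pUC-type origin and selected with ampicillin via the β-lactamase gene and its own promoter. The record lists no mammalian selection marker. The short lacI, SV40 large T antigen and aminoglycoside phosphotransferase matches in the annotation appear to be backbone remnants rather than functional genes.

The payload is a synthetic EGFP/BC221 insert of roughly 730 bp, placed between retained BsrGI and HindIII sites and driven by a Tet response element. The feature table shows a central tetO array flanked by divergent minimal promoters. On one side, a TRE3G-type fragment points into the mammalian codon-optimised EGFP coding sequence, which is followed by a short polylinker region and an SV40 polyadenylation signal annotated on the opposite strand. The BC221 barcode is not annotated as a separate feature, but the cloning sites suggest it lies just downstream of EGFP, within the transcript's 3′ end. On the other side, a minimal CMV promoter faces a polylinker fragment, a rabbit β-globin intron with flanking exon sequence, and a β-globin poly(A) signal, with no coding insert annotated there.

In use, a tetracycline-controlled transactivator binding to the TRE would induce the barcoded EGFP transcript. This should allow reporter activity from many pooled samples to be told apart by barcode identity. The record does not itself describe how receptor activation is coupled to the transactivator.
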