Addgene plasmid #203062: Salsa-BC221-P3C5
Purpose: Expression of barcoded reporter plasmid for PRESTO-Salsa; EGFP/BC221
Depositing lab: Noah Palm. Depositing organization: Yale University. Publication: Highly multiplexed bioactivity screening reveals human and microbiota metabolome-GPCRome interactions. Chen H, Rosen CE, Gonzalez-Hernandez JA, Song D, Potempa J, Ring AM, Palm NW. Cell. 2023 Jul 6;186(14):3095-3110.e19. doi: 10.1016/j.cell.2023.05.024. Epub 2023 Jun 14. PubMed 37321219.
Backbone
  Vector backbone: pCER206
  Vector type: Mammalian Expression
Growth in bacteria
  Bacterial resistance: Ampicillin, 100 μg/mL
  Growth temperature: 37°C
  Growth strain: DH5alpha
  Copy number: High Copy
Gene/Insert
  Gene/Insert name: EGFP/BC221
  Species: Synthetic
  Insert size (bp): 730
  Promoter: Tet Response Element (TRE)
  Cloning method: Restriction Enzyme; 5′ cloning site BsrGI (not destroyed); 3′ cloning site HindIII (not destroyed)
  Sequencing primers: 5′ Custom primer (GAAGCGCGATCACATGG)
Terms and licenses: Academic/Nonprofit Terms; Industry Terms: Not Available to Industry
How to cite: Salsa-BC221-P3C5 was a gift from Noah Palm (Addgene plasmid # 203062 ; http://n2t.net/addgene:203062 ; RRID:Addgene_203062)
