>Addgene plasmid #203062 | Salsa-BC221-P3C5 | depositor partial sequence | sequence record 393935 | BC221
GGCAAGTTCA
